Addgene plasmid #66585: pX330.LoxPO
Purpose: sgRNA for LSL
Depositing lab: Wen Xue. Depositing organization: University of Massachusetts, Worcester. Publication: A versatile reporter system for CRISPR-mediated chromosomal rearrangements. Li Y, Park A, Mou H, Colpan C, Bizhanova A, Akama-Garren E, Joshi N, Hendrickson EA, Feldser D, Yin H, Anderson DG, Jacks T, Weng Z, Xue W. Genome Biol. 2015 May 28;16(1):111. 10.1186/s13059-015-0680-7 PubMed 26018130.
Backbone
  Vector backbone: pX330
  Vector type: Mammalian Expression
Growth in bacteria
  Bacterial resistance: Ampicillin, 100 μg/mL
  Growth temperature: 37°C
  Growth strain: Stbl3
  Copy number: Unknown
Gene/Insert
  Gene/Insert name: LSL-Tomato
  gRNA/shRNA sequence: Gcgtatagtacacattatacg
Terms and licenses: Academic/Nonprofit Terms; Industry Terms: Not Available to Industry
How to cite: pX330.LoxPO was a gift from Wen Xue (Addgene plasmid # 66585 ; http://n2t.net/addgene:66585 ; RRID:Addgene_66585)
