[The description below was written by a language model from this plasmid's Addgene catalogue record.]
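Description:
pX330.LoxPO is a mammalian expression plasmid built on the pX330 backbone and carrying a single guide RNA directed against a lox-stop-lox (LSL) cassette, with the insert recorded as LSL-Tomato. pX330 is generally known as an all-in-one CRISPR vector that pairs a U6-driven sgRNA scaffold with a Cas9 expression cassette, so that transfecting one plasmid supplies both nuclease and guide. However, no feature table accompanies this record, and the promoters, the Cas9 variant, tags and origin of replication are not stated for this particular construct. The plasmid is propagated in bacteria under ampicillin selection, and its copy number is listed as unknown. No mammalian selection marker is recorded.

The stated purpose is simply "sgRNA for LSL". The construct name suggests that the guide recognises a loxP-related sequence, but the record does not spell out the exact target site. In an LSL-Tomato reporter, a transcriptional stop element flanked by loxP sites blocks expression of the tdTomato fluorescent protein. Cas9 cleavage at the flanking sites could delete the intervening stop element and switch on red fluorescence, mimicking what Cre recombinase normally does. This fits the associated publication, which describes a versatile reporter system for CRISPR-mediated chromosomal rearrangements. In that setting, a plasmid like this would be used in cells or animals carrying an LSL reporter allele, giving a fluorescent readout of Cas9-induced deletion or rearrangement. These mechanistic details are inferred from the name, purpose and publication title rather than given explicitly in the record.
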