>Addgene plasmid #66585 | pX330.LoxPO | addgene partial sequence | sequence record 116342 | BGH-rev 5'-TAGAAGGCACAGTCGAGG-3'
GCCTGGCCGGCCTTTTTCGTGGCCGCCGGCCTTTTGTCGCCTCCAGCTGAGACAGGTCGATCCGTGTCTC
GTACAGGCCGGTGATGCTCTGGTGGATCAGGGTGGCGTCCAGCACCTCTTTGGTGCTGGTGTACCTCTTC
CGGTCGATGGTGGTGTCAAAGTACTTGAAGGCGGCAGGGGCTCCCAGATTGGTCAGGGTAAACAGGTGGA
TGATATTCTCGGCCTGCTCTCTGATGGGCTTATCCCGGTGCTTGTTGTAGGCGGACAGCACTTTGTCCAG
ATTAGCGTCGGCCAGGATCACTCTCTTGGAGAACTCGCTGATCTGCTCGATGATCTCGTCCAGGTAGTGC
TTGTGCTGTTCCACAAACAGCTGTTTCTGCTCATTATCCTCGGGGGAGCCCTTCAGCTTCTCATAGTGGC
TGGCCAGGTACAGGAAGTTCACATATTTGGAGGGCAGGGCCAGTTCGTTTCCCTTCTGCAATTCGCCGGC
