>Addgene plasmid #66585 | pX330.LoxPO | addgene partial sequence | sequence record 119695 | hU6-F 5'-GAGGGCCTATTTCCCATGATT-3'
GATAATAATTTCTTGGGTAGTTTGCAGCTTTTAAAATTATGTTTTAAAATGGACTATCATACTGCGTTAC
CGCTAACTTGAAAGTATTTCGATTTCTTGGCTTTATATATCTTGTGGAAAGGACGAAACACCGCGTATAG
TACACATTATACGGTTTTAGAGCTAGAAATAGCAAGTTAAAATAAGGCTAGTCCGTTATCAACTTGAAAA
AGTGGCACCGAGTCGG
